Addgene plasmid #157701: pcDNA-FRT-TO-FH-Nsp8-Nsp7_GC3opt
Purpose: mammalian expression of N-terminally Flag-His8 tagged SARS-CoV-2 Nsp8-Nsp7 fusion protein under control of a tetracycline-inducible promoter
Depositing lab: David Tollervey. Depositing organization: University of Edinburgh. Publication: Integrative vectors for regulated expression of SARS-CoV-2 proteins implicated in RNA metabolism. Bresson S, Robertson N, Sani E, Turowski TW, Shchepachev V, Kompauerova M, Spanos C, Helwak A, Tollervey D. Wellcome Open Res. 2020 Nov 3;5:261. doi: 10.12688/wellcomeopenres.16322.1. eCollection 2020. PubMed 33313418.
Backbone
  Vector backbone: pcDNA5-FRT-TO
  Backbone manufacturer: Thermo Fisher
  Vector type: Mammalian Expression
  Selectable markers: Hygromycin
Growth in bacteria
  Bacterial resistance: Ampicillin, 100 μg/mL
  Growth temperature: 37°C
  Growth strain: DH5alpha
  Copy number: High Copy
Gene/Insert
  Gene/Insert name: FH-Nsp8-Nsp7_GC3opt
  Species: SARS-CoV-2
  Mutation: codon optimized; gene expression was optimized by increasing the GC3 content within codons
  Entrez Gene: ORF1ab (a.k.a. GU280_gp01)
  Tag / fusion protein: Flag-His8 (N terminal on backbone)
  Cloning method: Restriction Enzyme; 5′ cloning site Unknown (unknown if destroyed); 3′ cloning site Unknown (unknown if destroyed)
Resource information
  A portion of this plasmid was derived from a plasmid made by: Gene Art
Terms and licenses: Academic/Nonprofit Terms; Industry Terms
How to cite: pcDNA-FRT-TO-FH-Nsp8-Nsp7_GC3opt was a gift from David Tollervey (Addgene plasmid # 157701 ; http://n2t.net/addgene:157701 ; RRID:Addgene_157701)
