[The description below was written by a language model from this plasmid's Addgene catalogue record and pLannotate feature annotations shown in this document.]
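Description:
pcDNA-FRT-TO-FH-Nsp8-Nsp7_GC3opt is a mammalian expression plasmid of about 6.1 kb built on the pcDNA5-FRT-TO backbone, designed for tetracycline-regulated expression of a SARS-CoV-2 Nsp8-Nsp7 fusion protein carrying an N-terminal Flag-His8 tag. It is maintained in E. coli at high copy through a ColE1/pUC-type origin and selected with ampicillin via the β-lactamase gene. A partial f1 origin and remnants of lac regulatory sequence are also annotated in the backbone.

Expression is driven by the CMV immediate early enhancer and promoter, followed directly by short tet operator-like matches. In cells expressing the Tet repressor, such operators keep transcription off until tetracycline or doxycycline is added. The coding region is a synthetic sequence derived from ORF1ab, codon optimized by raising the GC content at third codon positions to improve expression, and it is terminated by the bovine growth hormone polyadenylation signal. The automated annotation recognises only part of the insert as a fragment of the SARS-CoV-2 replicase polyprotein 1a. The functional text attached to that hit concerns Nsp10, which reflects the database entry rather than this insert. The tag and the remainder of the fusion are not separately annotated.

Downstream lies an FRT site immediately followed by a hygromycin resistance gene with an SV40 polyadenylation signal. No complete promoter is annotated upstream of it, only a short SV40 promoter fragment further 5′. This is consistent with the standard design, in which FLP-mediated recombination into a genomic FRT site in a suitable host line places the marker behind a resident promoter. Hygromycin selection then recovers single-copy, site-specific integrants. The construct belongs to a set of integrative vectors for regulated expression of SARS-CoV-2 proteins implicated in RNA metabolism, and the tandem tag allows detection and affinity purification.
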