Features (pLannotate 1.2.2; 21 found; start..end, strand, type, name):
    102..481     +  enhancer       CMV enhancer: human cytomegalovirus immediate early enhancer
    482..685     +  promoter       CMV promoter: human cytomegalovirus (CMV) immediate early promoter
    687..706     +  promoter       PLtetO-1 promoter (fragment): modified phage lambda PL promoter with tet operator sites (Lutz and Bujard, 1997)
    708..727     +  promoter       PLtetO-1 promoter (fragment): modified phage lambda PL promoter with tet operator sites (Lutz and Bujard, 1997)
    735..768     +  promoter       TRE3GV promoter (fragment): 3rd-generation Tet-responsive promoter that can be activated by binding of Tet-On® 3G, optimized for retroviral and lentiviral vectors
    929..1522    +  CDS            R1A_SARS2 (fragment): Experimental evidence at protein level: Swiss-Prot protein existence level 1. [Non-structural protein 10]: Plays a pivotal role in viral transcription by stimulating both nsp14 3'-5' exoribonuclease and nsp16 2'-O-methyltransferase activities. Therefore plays an essential role in viral mRNAs cap methylation. From Severe acute respiratory syndrome coronavirus 2 (2019-nCoV) (SARS-CoV-2).
   1882..2106    +  polyA_signal   bGH poly(A) signal: bovine growth hormone polyadenylation signal
   2110..2131    +  promoter       SV40 promoter (fragment): SV40 enhancer and early promoter
   2152..2385    +  rep_origin     f1 ori (fragment) (sequence partly withheld): f1 bacteriophage origin of replication; arrow indicates direction of (+) strand synthesis
   2390..2437    +  protein_bind   FRT: FLP-mediated recombination occurs in the 8-bp core sequence TCTAGAAA (Turan and Bode, 2011). FLP recombinase from the Saccharomyces cerevisiae 2μ plasmid
   2445..3467    +  CDS            HygR: aminoglycoside phosphotransferase from E. coli; aph(4)-Ia; confers resistance to hygromycin
   3477..3602    +  CDS            ble (fragment): BLE_KLEPN - Experimental evidence at protein level: Swiss-Prot protein existence level 1. Binding protein with a strong affinity to the bleomycin family of antibiotics. Binds to CL990; an antimitotic-antibiotic compound. From Klebsiella pneumoniae.
   3597..3718    +  polyA_signal   SV40 poly(A) signal: SV40 polyadenylation signal
   3791..3807    -  protein_bind   lac operator: The lac repressor binds to the lac operator to inhibit transcription in E. coli. This inhibition can be relieved by adding lactose or isopropyl-β-D-thiogalactopyranoside (IPTG). lac repressor encoded by lacI
   3815..3845    -  promoter       lac promoter: promoter for the E. coli lac operon
   3860..3881    -  protein_bind   CAP binding site: CAP binding activates transcription in the presence of cAMP. E. coli catabolite activator protein
   3894..3986    -  CDS            lacI (fragment): lac repressor; lacI; The lac repressor binds to the lac operator to inhibit transcription in E. coli. This inhibition can be relieved by adding lactose or isopropyl-β-D-thiogalactopyranoside (IPTG).
   4169..4757    -  rep_origin     ori: high-copy-number ColE1/pMB1/pBR322/pUC origin of replication
   4928..5788    -  CDS            AmpR: β-lactamase; bla; confers resistance to ampicillin, carbenicillin, and related antibiotics
   5789..5893    -  promoter       AmpR promoter: bla
   5952..6004    -  misc_feature   bom (fragment): basis of mobility region from pBR322
>Addgene plasmid #157701 | pcDNA-FRT-TO-FH-Nsp8-Nsp7_GC3opt | addgene full sequence | sequence record 307865 | Addgene NGS Result
AGCTACAACAAGGCAAGGCTTGACCGACAATTGCATGAAGAATCTGCTTAGGGTTAGGCGTTTTGCGCTG
CTTCGCGATGTACGGGCCAGATATACGCGTTGACATTGATTATTGACTAGTTATTAATAGTAATCAATTA
CGGGGTCATTAGTTCATAGCCCATATATGGAGTTCCGCGTTACATAACTTACGGTAAATGGCCCGCCTGG
CTGACCGCCCAACGACCCCCGCCCATTGACGTCAATAATGACGTATGTTCCCATAGTAACGCCAATAGGG
ACTTTCCATTGACGTCAATGGGTGGAGTATTTACGGTAAACTGCCCACTTGGCAGTACATCAAGTGTATC
ATATGCCAAGTACGCCCCCTATTGACGTCAATGACGGTAAATGGCCCGCCTGGCATTATGCCCAGTACAT
GACCTTATGGGACTTTCCTACTTGGCAGTACATCTACGTATTAGTCATCGCTATTACCATGGTGATGCGG
TTTTGGCAGTACATCAATGGGCGTGGATAGCGGTTTGACTCACGGGGATTTCCAAGTCTCCACCCCATTG
ACGTCAATGGGAGTTTGTTTTGGCACCAAAATCAACGGGACTTTCCAAAATGTCGTAACAACTCCGCCCC
ATTGACGCAAATGGGCGGTAGGCGTGTACGGTGGGAGGTCTATATAAGCAGAGCTCTCCCTATCAGTGAT
AGAGATCTCCCTATCAGTGATAGAGATCGTCGACGAGCTCGTTTAGTGAACCGTCAGATCGCCTGGAGAC
GCCATCCACGCTGTTTTGACCTCCATAGAAGACACCGGGACCGATCCAGCCTCCGGACTCTAGCGTTTAA
ACTTAAGCTTGAGATGGACTATAAAGATGACGATGACAAGGCCGCAGCCGCACATCACCACCATCATCAC
CATCACGGATCCGGGATGGCCATTGCCAGCGAGTTTAGCAGCCTGCCTAGCTACGCCGCCTTTGCCACAG
CTCAAGAGGCCTATGAACAGGCCGTGGCCAATGGCGATTCTGAGGTGGTGCTGAAGAAGCTGAAAAAGTC
CCTGAACGTGGCCAAGAGCGAGTTCGACAGAGATGCCGCCATGCAGCGGAAGCTGGAAAAGATGGCCGAC
CAGGCCATGACACAGATGTACAAGCAGGCCAGAAGCGAGGACAAGCGGGCCAAAGTGACATCTGCCATGC
AGACCATGCTGTTCACCATGCTGAGAAAGCTGGACAACGACGCCCTGAACAACATCATCAACAACGCCAG
AGATGGCTGCGTGCCCCTGAATATCATCCCTCTGACAACCGCCGCCAAGCTGATGGTGGTCATCCCCGAC
TACAACACCTACAAGAATACCTGCGACGGCACCACCTTCACCTACGCCTCTGCTCTGTGGGAGATCCAGC
AGGTCGTGGACGCCGATAGCAAGATCGTGCAGCTGAGCGAGATCAGCATGGACAACAGCCCCAATCTGGC
CTGGCCTCTGATTGTGACAGCCCTGAGAGCCAACAGCGCCGTGAAACTGCAAGGCTCTGCAGGATCTGCT
GCCGGCTCTGGCGAGTTCAGCAAGATGAGCGACGTGAAGTGCACCAGCGTGGTGCTGCTGTCTGTTCTGC
AGCAGCTGAGAGTGGAAAGCAGCAGCAAACTGTGGGCCCAGTGTGTCCAGCTGCACAATGACATCCTGCT
GGCCAAGGATACCACCGAGGCCTTCGAGAAGATGGTGTCCCTGCTGAGTGTGCTGCTGAGCATGCAAGGC
GCCGTGGACATCAACAAGCTGTGCGAGGAAATGCTGGATAACCGGGCCACACTGCAGGCCTAGGAGATAT
CCAGCACAGTGGCGGCCGCTCGAGTCTAGAGGGCCCGTTTAAACCCGCTGATCAGCCTCGACTGTGCCTT
CTAGTTGCCAGCCATCTGTTGTTTGCCCCTCCCCCGTGCCTTCCTTGACCCTGGAAGGTGCCACTCCCAC
TGTCCTTTCCTAATAAAATGAGGAAATTGCATCGCATTGTCTGAGTAGGTGTCATTCTATTCTGGGGGGT
GGGGTGGGGCAGGACAGCAAGGGGGAGGATTGGGAAGACAATAGCAGGCATGCTGGGGATGCGGTGGGCT
CTATGGCTTCTGAGGCGGAAAGAACCAGCTGGGGCTCTAGGGGGTATCCCC
[124 nt withheld, positions 2152-2275]
C
[91 nt withheld, positions 2277-2367]
AGGGTGATGGTTCACGTACCTAGAAGTTCCTATTCCGAAGTTCCTATTCTCTAGAAAGTATAGGAACTTC
CTTGGCCAAAAAGCCTGAACTCACCGCGACGTCTGTCGAGAAGTTTCTGATCGAAAAGTTCGACAGCGTC
TCCGACCTGATGCAGCTCTCGGAGGGCGAAGAATCTCGTGCTTTCAGCTTCGATGTAGGAGGGCGTGGAT
ATGTCCTGCGGGTAAATAGCTGCGCCGATGGTTTCTACAAAGATCGTTATGTTTATCGGCACTTTGCATC
GGCCGCGCTCCCGATTCCGGAAGTGCTTGACATTGGGGAATTCAGCGAGAGCCTGACCTATTGCATCTCC
CGCCGTGCACAGGGTGTCACGTTGCAAGACCTGCCTGAAACCGAACTGCCCGCTGTTCTGCAGCCGGTCG
CGGAGGCCATGGATGCGATCGCTGCGGCCGATCTTAGCCAGACGAGCGGGTTCGGCCCATTCGGACCGCA
AGGAATCGGTCAATACACTACATGGCGTGATTTCATATGCGCGATTGCTGATCCCCATGTGTATCACTGG
CAAACTGTGATGGACGACACCGTCAGTGCGTCCGTCGCGCAGGCTCTCGATGAGCTGATGCTTTGGGCCG
AGGACTGCCCCGAAGTCCGGCACCTCGTGCACGCGGATTTCGGCTCCAACAATGTCCTGACGGACAATGG
CCGCATAACAGCGGTCATTGACTGGAGCGAGGCGATGTTCGGGGATTCCCAATACGAGGTCGCCAACATC
TTCTTCTGGAGGCCGTGGTTGGCTTGTATGGAGCAGCAGACGCGCTACTTCGAGCGGAGGCATCCGGAGC
TTGCAGGATCGCCGCGGCTCCGGGCGTATATGCTCCGCATTGGTCTTGACCAACTCTATCAGAGCTTGGT
TGACGGCAATTTCGATGATGCAGCTTGGGCGCAGGGTCGATGCGACGCAATCGTCCGATCCGGAGCCGGG
ACTGTCGGGCGTACACAAATCGCCCGCAGAAGCGCGGCCGTCTGGACCGATGGCTGTGTAGAAGTACTCG
CCGATAGTGGAAACCGACGCCCCAGCACTCGTCCGAGGGCAAAGGAATAGCACGTACTACGAGATTTCGA
TTCCACCGCCGCCTTCTATGAAAGGTTGGGCTTCGGAATCGTTTTCCGGGACGCCGGCTGGATGATCCTC
CAGCGCGGGGATCTCATGCTGGAGTTCTTCGCCCACCCCAACTTGTTTATTGCAGCTTATAATGGTTACA
AATAAAGCAATAGCATCACAAATTTCACAAATAAAGCATTTTTTTCACTGCATTCTAGTTGTGGTTTGTC
CAAACTCATCAATGTATCTTATCATGTCTGTATACCGTCGACCTCTAGCTAGAGCTTGGCGTAATCATGG
TCATAGCTGTTTCCTGTGTGAAATTGTTATCCGCTCACAATTCCACACAACATACGAGCCGGAAGCATAA
AGTGTAAAGCCTGGGGTGCCTAATGAGTGAGCTAACTCACATTAATTGCGTTGCGCTCACTGCCCGCTTT
CCAGTCGGGAAACCTGTCGTGCCAGCTGCATTAATGAATCGGCCAACGCGCGGGGAGAGGCGGTTTGCGT
ATTGGGCGCTCTTCCGCTTCCTCGCTCACTGACTCGCTGCGCTCGGTCGTTCGGCTGCGGCGAGCGGTAT
CAGCTCACTCAAAGGCGGTAATACGGTTATCCACAGAATCAGGGGATAACGCAGGAAAGAACATGTGAGC
AAAAGGCCAGCAAAAGGCCAGGAACCGTAAAAAGGCCGCGTTGCTGGCGTTTTTCCATAGGCTCCGCCCC
CCTGACGAGCATCACAAAAATCGACGCTCAAGTCAGAGGTGGCGAAACCCGACAGGACTATAAAGATACC
AGGCGTTTCCCCCTGGAAGCTCCCTCGTGCGCTCTCCTGTTCCGACCCTGCCGCTTACCGGATACCTGTC
CGCCTTTCTCCCTTCGGGAAGCGTGGCGCTTTCTCATAGCTCACGCTGTAGGTATCTCAGTTCGGTGTAG
GTCGTTCGCTCCAAGCTGGGCTGTGTGCACGAACCCCCCGTTCAGCCCGACCGCTGCGCCTTATCCGGTA
ACTATCGTCTTGAGTCCAACCCGGTAAGACACGACTTATCGCCACTGGCAGCAGCCACTGGTAACAGGAT
TAGCAGAGCGAGGTATGTAGGCGGTGCTACAGAGTTCTTGAAGTGGTGGCCTAACTACGGCTACACTAGA
AGAACAGTATTTGGTATCTGCGCTCTGCTGAAGCCAGTTACCTTCGGAAAAAGAGTTGGTAGCTCTTGAT
CCGGCAAACAAACCACCGCTGGTAGCGGTGGTTTTTTTGTTTGCAAGCAGCAGATTACGCGCAGAAAAAA
AGGATCTCAAGAAGATCCTTTGATCTTTTCTACGGGGTCTGACGCTCAGTGGAACGAAAACTCACGTTAA
GGGATTTTGGTCATGAGATTATCAAAAAGGATCTTCACCTAGATCCTTTTAAATTAAAAATGAAGTTTTA
AATCAATCTAAAGTATATATGAGTAAACTTGGTCTGACAGTTACCAATGCTTAATCAGTGAGGCACCTAT
CTCAGCGATCTGTCTATTTCGTTCATCCATAGTTGCCTGACTCCCCGTCGTGTAGATAACTACGATACGG
GAGGGCTTACCATCTGGCCCCAGTGCTGCAATGATACCGCGAGACCCACGCTCACCGGCTCCAGATTTAT
CAGCAATAAACCAGCCAGCCGGAAGGGCCGAGCGCAGAAGTGGTCCTGCAACTTTATCCGCCTCCATCCA
GTCTATTAATTGTTGCCGGGAAGCTAGAGTAAGTAGTTCGCCAGTTAATAGTTTGCGCAACGTTGTTGCC
ATTGCTACAGGCATCGTGGTGTCACGCTCGTCGTTTGGTATGGCTTCATTCAGCTCCGGTTCCCAACGAT
CAAGGCGAGTTACATGATCCCCCATGTTGTGCAAAAAAGCGGTTAGCTCCTTCGGTCCTCCGATCGTTGT
CAGAAGTAAGTTGGCCGCAGTGTTATCACTCATGGTTATGGCAGCACTGCATAATTCTCTTACTGTCATG
CCATCCGTAAGATGCTTTTCTGTGACTGGTGAGTACTCAACCAAGTCATTCTGAGAATAGTGTATGCGGC
GACCGAGTTGCTCTTGCCCGGCGTCAATACGGGATAATACCGCGCCACATAGCAGAACTTTAAAAGTGCT
CATCATTGGAAAACGTTCTTCGGGGCGAAAACTCTCAAGGATCTTACCGCTGTTGAGATCCAGTTCGATG
TAACCCACTCGTGCACCCAACTGATCTTCAGCATCTTTTACTTTCACCAGCGTTTCTGGGTGAGCAAAAA
CAGGAAGGCAAAATGCCGCAAAAAAGGGAATAAGGGCGACACGGAAATGTTGAATACTCATACTCTTCCT
TTTTCAATATTATTGAAGCATTTATCAGGGTTATTGTCTCATGAGCGGATACATATTTGAATGTATTTAG
AAAAATAAACAAATAGGGGTTCCGCGCACATTTCCCCGAAAAGTGCCACCTGACGTCGACGGATCGGGAG
ATCTCCCGATCCCCTATGGTGCACTCTCAGTACAATCTGCTCTGATGCCGCATAGTTAAGCCAGTATCTG
CTCCCTGCTTGTGTGTTGGAGGTCGCTGAGTAGTGCGCGAGCAAAATTTA
